>Addgene plasmid #153482 | pCEP4-FLAG-Tapasin G15L | depositor full sequence | sequence record 297155 | pCEP4-FLAG-Tapasin G15L sequence 11800 bps
GCTAGCGCCACCATGGCCGTCATGGCGCCCCGAACCCTCGTCCTGCTACTCTCGGGGGCCCTGGCCCTGA
CCCAGACCTGGGCGGGCTCCGACTACAAGGACGATGATGACAAGGGAGGATCCGGCCCTGCCGTAATCGA
GTGTTGGTTTGTTGAAGACGCTAGTCTGAAAGGGCTGGCTAAACGGCCAGGCGCACTTCTGTTGCGGCAA
GGTCCGGGAGAACCACCTCCACGACCCGACTTGGACCCTGAATTGTACCTCTCTGTACACGACCCAGCTG
GAGCACTCCAAGCTGCTTTCCGACGGTACCCAAGAGGTGCTCCAGCACCGCATTGCGAGATGAGTCGGTT
CGTTCCTTTGCCTGCGAGTGCAAAGTGGGCATCAGGTCTGACACCAGCACAAAACTGTCCACGAGCGCTT
GATGGAGCGTGGCTGATGGTTTCCATAAGCTCTCCGGTGCTTTCACTGTCATCACTGCTCAGGCCACAAC
CTGAACCCCAACAAGAACCCGTACTGATAACAATGGCGACGGTAGTCCTTACGGTCCTTACGCATACACC
AGCACCCAGGGTGCGATTGGGACAAGACGCACTCCTCGACCTTAGCTTTGCGTACATGCCACCAACCTCA
GAGGCGGCTTCCTCTCTTGCACCAGGACCACCACCGTTCGGCCTTGAATGGAGACGACAGCACTTGGGGA
AGGGCCATTTGCTGTTGGCTGCTACCCCAGGGCTGAACGGGCAGATGCCGGCAGCACAAGAGGGAGCCGT
AGCTTTTGCTGCGTGGGATGATGACGAACCATGGGGACCATGGACTGGAAACGGGACTTTCTGGCTGCCA
ACAGTACAGCCCTTTCAAGAAGGAACGTATCTGGCCACCATCCATTTGCCTTATCTGCAAGGCCAGGTCA
CACTTGAACTCGCTGTCTATAAACCGCCTAAGGTGAGTCTCATGCCCGCAACTTTGGCTAGGGCAGCACC
TGGCGAAGCTCCACCTGAATTGCTCTGTTTGGTATCCCATTTCTACCCCAGTGGTGGCCTTGAAGTGGAA
TGGGAACTTAGAGGAGGACCAGGTGGTCGATCTCAGAAAGCTGAAGGGCAGCGATGGCTCTCCGCTCTCA
GGCACCACTCAGACGGATCTGTATCACTGTCAGGGCATTTGCAGCCACCGCCAGTTACCACCGAGCAGCA
TGGAGCTCGGTATGCGTGTCGCATTCACCACCCTAGCCTTCCGGCGTCAGGAAGATCAGCGGAGGTAACA
CTTGAGGTCGCTGGGTTGTCCGGACCCAGCTTGGAGGACAGTGTTGGTCTGTTCCTGTCCGCTTTCCTGT
TGCTGGGTCTGTTTAAGGCACTCGGATGGGCAGCAGTTTATCTCAGCACCTGTAAAGACAGCAAGAAAAA
GGCAGAATAGTAACTCGAGGCCGGCAAGGCCGGATCCAGACATGATAAGATACATTGATGAGTTTGGACA
AACCACAACTAGAATGCAGTGAAAAAAATGCTTTATTTGTGAAATTTGTGATGCTATTGCTTTATTTGTA
ACCATTATAAGCTGCAATAAACAAGTTAACAACAACAATTGCATTCATTTTATGTTTCAGGTTCAGGGGG
AGGTGGGGAGGTTTTTTAAAGCAAGTAAAACCTCTACAAATGTGGTATGGCTGATTATGATCCGGCTGCC
TCGCGCGTTTCGGTGATGACGGTGAAAACCTCTGACACATGCAGCTCCCGGAGACGGTCACAGCTTGTCT
GTAAGCGGATGCCGGGAGCAGACAAGCCCGTCAGGGCGCGTCAGCGGGTGTTGGCGGGTGTCGGGGCGCA
GCCATGACCGGTCGACTCTAGAGCCCCGCCGCCGGACGAACTAAACCTGACTACGGCATCTCTGCCCCTT
CTTCGCTGGTACGAGGAGCGCTTTTGTTTTGTATTCGGGGCAGTGCATGTAATCCCTTCAGTTGGTTGGT
ACAACTTGCCAACTGGGCCCTGTTCCACATGTGACACGGGGGGGGACCAAACACAAAGGGGTTCTCTGAC
TGTAGTTGACATCCTTATAAATGGATGTGCACATTTGCCAACACTGAGTGGCTTTCATCCTGGAGCAGAC
TTTGCATGCTGTGGACTGCAACACAACATTGCCTTTATGTGTAACTCTTGGCTGAAGCTCTTACACCAAT
GCTGGGGGACATGTACCTCCCAGGGGCCCAGGAAGACTACGGGAGGCTACACCAACGTCAATCAGAGGGG
CCTGTGTAGCTACCGATAAGCGGACCCTCAAGAGGGCATTAGCAATAGTGTTTATAAGGCCCCCTTGTTA
ACCCTAAACGGGTAGCATATGCTTCCCGGGTAGTAGTATATACTATCCAGACTAACCCTAATTCAATAGC
ATATGTTACCCAACGGGAAGCATATGCTATCGAATTAGGGTTAGTAAAAGGGTCCTAAGGAACAGCGATA
TCTCCCACCCCATGAGCTGTCACGGTTTTATTTACATGGGGTCAGGATTCCACGAGGGTAGTGAACCATT
TTAGTCACAAGGGCAGTGGCTGAAGATCAAGGAGCGGGCAGTGAACTCTCCTGAATCTTCGCCTGCTTCT
TCATTCTCCTTCGTTTAGCTAATAGAATAACTGCTGAGTTGTGAACAGTAAGGTGTATGTGAGGTGCTCG
AAAACAAGGTTTCAGGTGACGCCCCCAGAATAAAATTTGGACGGGGGGTTCAGTGGTGGCATTGTGCTAT
GACACCAATATAACCCTCACAAACCCCTTGGGCAATAAATACTAGTGTAGGAATGAAACATTCTGAATAT
CTTTAACAATAGAAATCCATGGGGTGGGGACAAGCCGTAAAGACTGGATGTCCATCTCACACGAATTTAT
GGCTATGGGCAACACATAATCCTAGTGCAATATGATACTGGGGTTATTAAGATGTGTCCCAGGCAGGGAC
CAAGACAGGTGAACCATGTTGTTACACTCTATTTGTAACAAGGGGAAAGAGAGTGGACGCCGACAGCAGC
GGACTCCACTGGTTGTCTCTAACACCCCCGAAAATTAAACGGGGCTCCACGCCAATGGGGCCCATAAACA
AAGACAAGTGGCCACTCTTTTTTTTGAAATTGTGGAGTGGGGGCACGCGTCAGCCCCCACACGCCGCCCT
GCGGTTTTGGACTGTAAAATAAGGGTGTAATAACTTGGCTGATTGTAACCCCGCTAACCACTGCGGTCAA
ACCACTTGCCCACAAAACCACTAATGGCACCCCGGGGAATACCTGCATAAGTAGGTGGGCGGGCCAAGAT
AGGGGCGCGATTGCTGCGATCTGGAGGACAAATTACACACACTTGCGCCTGAGCGCCAAGCACAGGGTTG
TTGGTCCTCATATTCACGAGGTCGCTGAGAGCACGGTGGGCTAATGTTGCCATGGGTAGCATATACTACC
CAAATATCTGGATAGCATATGCTATCCTAATCTATATCTGGGTAGCATAGGCTATCCTAATCTATATCTG
GGTAGCATATGCTATCCTAATCTATATCTGGGTAGTATATGCTATCCTAATTTATATCTGGGTAGCATAG
GCTATCCTAATCTATATCTGGGTAGCATATGCTATCCTAATCTATATCTGGGTAGTATATGCTATCCTAA
TCTGTATCCGGGTAGCATATGCTATCCTAATAGAGATTAGGGTAGTATATGCTATCCTAATTTATATCTG
GGTAGCATATACTACCCAAATATCTGGATAGCATATGCTATCCTAATCTATATCTGGGTAGCATATGCTA
TCCTAATCTATATCTGGGTAGCATAGGCTATCCTAATCTATATCTGGGTAGCATATGCTATCCTAATCTA
TATCTGGGTAGTATATGCTATCCTAATTTATATCTGGGTAGCATAGGCTATCCTAATCTATATCTGGGTA
GCATATGCTATCCTAATCTATATCTGGGTAGTATATGCTATCCTAATCTGTATCCGGGTAGCATATGCTA
TCCTCATGCATATACAGTCAGCATATGATACCCAGTAGTAGAGTGGGAGTGCTATCCTTTGCATATGCCG
CCACCTCCCAAGGGGGCGTGAATTTTCGCTGCTTGTCCTTTTCCTGCATGCTGGTTGCTCCCATTCTTAG
GTGAATTTAAGGAGGCCAGGCTAAAGCCGTCGCATGTCTGATTGCTCACCAGGTAAATGTCGCTAATGTT
TTCCAACGCGAGAAGGTGTTGAGCGCGGAGCTGAGTGACGTGACAACATGGGTATGCCCAATTGCCCCAT
GTTGGGAGGACGAAAATGGTGACAAGACAGATGGCCAGAAATACACCAACAGCACGCATGATGTCTACTG
GGGATTTATTCTTTAGTGCGGGGGAATACACGGCTTTTAATACGATTGAGGGCGTCTCCTAACAAGTTAC
ATCACTCCTGCCCTTCCTCACCCTCATCTCCATCACCTCCTTCATCTCCGTCATCTCCGTCATCACCCTC
CGCGGCAGCCCCTTCCACCATAGGTGGAAACCAGGGAGGCAAATCTACTCCATCGTCAAAGCTGCACACA
GTCACCCTGATATTGCAGGTAGGAGCGGGCTTTGTCATAACAAGGTCCTTAATCGCATCCTTCAAAACCT
CAGCAAATATATGAGTTTGTAAAAAGACCATGAAATAACAGACAATGGACTCCCTTAGCGGGCCAGGTTG
TGGGCCGGGTCCAGGGGCCATTCCAAAGGGGAGACGACTCAATGGTGTAAGACGACATTGTGGAATAGCA
AGGGCAGTTCCTCGCCTTAGGTTGTAAAGGGAGGTCTTACTACCTCCATATACGAACACACCGGCGACCC
AAGTTCCTTCGTCGGTAGTCCTTTCTACGTGACTCCTAGCCAGGAGAGCTCTTAAACCTTCTGCAATGTT
CTCAAATTTCGGGTTGGAACCTCCTTGACCACGATGCTTTCCAAACCACCCTCCTTTTTTGCGCCTGCCT
CCATCACCCTGACCCCGGGGTCCAGTGCTTGGGCCTTCTCCTGGGTCATCTGCGGGGCCCTGCTCTATCG
CTCCCGGGGGCACGTCAGGCTCACCATCTGGGCCACCTTCTTGGTGGTATTCAAAATAATCGGCTTCCCC
TACAGGGTGGAAAAATGGCCTTCTACCTGGAGGGGGCCTGCGCGGTGGAGACCCGGATGATGATGACTGA
CTACTGGGACTCCTGGGCCTCTTTTCTCCACGTCCACGACCTCTCCCCCTGGCTCTTTCACGACTTCCCC
CCCTGGCTCTTTCACGTCCTCTACCCCGGCGGCCTCCACTACCTCCTCGACCCCGGCCTCCACTACCTCC
TCGACCCCGGCCTCCACTGCCTCCTCGACCCCGGCCTCCACCTCCTGCTCCTGCCCCTCCTGCTCCTGCC
CCTCCTCCTGCTCCTGCCCCTCCTGCCCCTCCTGCTCCTGCCCCTCCTGCCCCTCCTGCTCCTGCCCCTC
CTGCCCCTCCTGCTCCTGCCCCTCCTGCCCCTCCTCCTGCTCCTGCCCCTCCTGCCCCTCCTCCTGCTCC
TGCCCCTCCTGCCCCTCCTGCTCCTGCCCCTCCTGCCCCTCCTGCTCCTGCCCCTCCTGCCCCTCCTGCT
CCTGCCCCTCCTGCTCCTGCCCCTCCTGCTCCTGCCCCTCCTGCTCCTGCCCCTCCTGCCCCTCCTGCCC
CTCCTCCTGCTCCTGCCCCTCCTGCTCCTGCCCCTCCTGCCCCTCCTGCCCCTCCTGCTCCTGCCCCTCC
TCCTGCTCCTGCCCCTCCTGCCCCTCCTGCCCCTCCTCCTGCTCCTGCCCCTCCTGCCCCTCCTCCTGCT
CCTGCCCCTCCTCCTGCTCCTGCCCCTCCTGCCCCTCCTGCCCCTCCTCCTGCTCCTGCCCCTCCTGCCC
CTCCTCCTGCTCCTGCCCCTCCTCCTGCTCCTGCCCCTCCTGCCCCTCCTGCCCCTCCTCCTGCTCCTGC
CCCTCCTCCTGCTCCTGCCCCTCCTGCCCCTCCTGCCCCTCCTGCCCCTCCTCCTGCTCCTGCCCCTCCT
CCTGCTCCTGCCCCTCCTGCTCCTGCCCCTCCCGCTCCTGCTCCTGCTCCTGTTCCACCGTGGGTCCCTT
TGCAGCCAATGCAACTTGGACGTTTTTGGGGTCTCCGGACACCATCTCTATGTCTTGGCCCTGATCCTGA
GCCGCCCGGGGCTCCTGGTCTTCCGCCTCCTCGTCCTCGTCCTCTTCCCCGTCCTCGTCCATGGTTATCA
CCCCCTCTTCTTTGAGGTCCACTGCCGCCGGAGCCTTCTGGTCCAGATGTGTCTCCCTTCTCTCCTAGGC
CATTTCCAGGTCCTGTACCTGGCCCCTCGTCAGACATGATTCACACTAAAAGAGATCAATAGACATCTTT
ATTAGACGACGCTCAGTGAATACAGGGAGTGCAGACTCCTGCCCCCTCCAACAGCCCCCCCACCCTCATC
CCCTTCATGGTCGCTGTCAGACAGATCCAGGTCTGAAAATTCCCCATCCTCCGAACCATCCTCGTCCTCA
TCACCAATTACTCGCAGCCCGGAAAACTCCCGCTGAACATCCTCAAGATTTGCGTCCTGAGCCTCAAGCC
AGGCCTCAAATTCCTCGTCCCCCTTTTTGCTGGACGGTAGGGATGGGGATTCTCGGGACCCCTCCTCTTC
CTCTTCAAGGTCACCAGACAGAGATGCTACTGGGGCAACGGAAGAAAAGCTGGGTGCGGCCTGTGAGGAT
CAGCTTATCGATGATAAGCTGTCAAACATGAGAATTCTTGAAGACGAAAGGGCCTCGTGATACGCCTATT
TTTATAGGTTAATGTCATGATAATAATGGTTTCTTAGACGTCAGGTGGCACTTTTCGGGGAAATGTGCGC
GGAACCCCTATTTGTTTATTTTTCTAAATACATTCAAATATGTATCCGCTCATGAGACAATAACCCTGAT
AAATGCTTCAATAATATTGAAAAAGGAAGAGTATGAGTATTCAACATTTCCGTGTCGCCCTTATTCCCTT
TTTTGCGGCATTTTGCCTTCCTGTTTTTGCTCACCCAGAAACGCTGGTGAAAGTAAAAGATGCTGAAGAT
CAGTTGGGTGCACGAGTGGGTTACATCGAACTGGATCTCAACAGCGGTAAGATCCTTGAGAGTTTTCGCC
CCGAAGAACGTTTTCCAATGATGAGCACTTTTAAAGTTCTGCTATGTGGCGCGGTATTATCCCGTGTTGA
CGCCGGGCAAGAGCAACTCGGTCGCCGCATACACTATTCTCAGAATGACTTGGTTGAGTACTCACCAGTC
ACAGAAAAGCATCTTACGGATGGCATGACAGTAAGAGAATTATGCAGTGCTGCCATAACCATGAGTGATA
ACACTGCGGCCAACTTACTTCTGACAACGATCGGAGGACCGAAGGAGCTAACCGCTTTTTTGCACAACAT
GGGGGATCATGTAACTCGCCTTGATCGTTGGGAACCGGAGCTGAATGAAGCCATACCAAACGACGAGCGT
GACACCACGATGCCTGCAGCAATGGCAACAACGTTGCGCAAACTATTAACTGGCGAACTACTTACTCTAG
CTTCCCGGCAACAATTAATAGACTGGATGGAGGCGGATAAAGTTGCAGGACCACTTCTGCGCTCGGCCCT
TCCGGCTGGCTGGTTTATTGCTGATAAATCTGGAGCCGGTGAGCGTGGGTCTCGCGGTATCATTGCAGCA
CTGGGGCCAGATGGTAAGCCCTCCCGTATCGTAGTTATCTACACGACGGGGAGTCAGGCAACTATGGATG
AACGAAATAGACAGATCGCTGAGATAGGTGCCTCACTGATTAAGCATTGGTAACTGTCAGACCAAGTTTA
CTCATATATACTTTAGATTGATTTAAAACTTCATTTTTAATTTAAAAGGATCTAGGTGAAGATCCTTTTT
GATAATCTCATGACCAAAATCCCTTAACGTGAGTTTTCGTTCCACTGAGCGTCAGACCCCGTAGAAAAGA
TCAAAGGATCTTCTTGAGATCCTTTTTTTCTGCGCGTAATCTGCTGCTTGCAAACAAAAAAACCACCGCT
ACCAGCGGTGGTTTGTTTGCCGGATCAAGAGCTACCAACTCTTTTTCCGAAGGTAACTGGCTTCAGCAGA
GCGCAGATACCAAATACTGTCCTTCTAGTGTAGCCGTAGTTAGGCCACCACTTCAAGAACTCTGTAGCAC
CGCCTACATACCTCGCTCTGCTAATCCTGTTACCAGTGGCTGCTGCCAGTGGCGATAAGTCGTGTCTTAC
CGGGTTGGACTCAAGACGATAGTTACCGGATAAGGCGCAGCGGTCGGGCTGAACGGGGGGTTCGTGCACA
CAGCCCAGCTTGGAGCGAACGACCTACACCGAACTGAGATACCTACAGCGTGAGCTATGAGAAAGCGCCA
CGCTTCCCGAAGGGAGAAAGGCGGACAGGTATCCGGTAAGCGGCAGGGTCGGAACAGGAGAGCGCACGAG
GGAGCTTCCAGGGGGAAACGCCTGGTATCTTTATAGTCCTGTCGGGTTTCGCCACCTCTGACTTGAGCGT
CGATTTTTGTGATGCTCGTCAGGGGGGCGGAGCCTATGGAAAAACGCCAGCAACGCGGCCTTTTTACGGT
TCCTGGCCTTTTGCTGCGCCGCGTGCGGCTGCTGGAGATGGCGGACGCGATGGATATGTTCTGCCAAGGG
TTGGTTTGCGCATTCACAGTTCTCCGCAAGAATTGATTGGCTCCAATTCTTGGAGTGGTGAATCCGTTAG
CGAGGTGCCGCCGGCTTCCATTCAGGTCGAGGTGGCCCGGCTCCATGCACCGCGACGCAACGCGGGGAGG
CAGACAAGGTATAGGGCGGCGCCTACAATCCATGCCAACCCGTTCCATGTGCTCGCCGAGGCGGCATAAA
TCGCCGTGACGATCAGCGGTCCAGTGATCGAAGTTAGGCTGGTAAGAGCCGCGAGCGATCCTTGAAGCTG
TCCCTGATGGTCGTCATCTACCTGCCTGGACAGCATGGCCTGCAACGCGGGCATCCCGATGCCGCCGGAA
GCGAGAAGAATCATAATGGGGAAGGCCATCCAGCCTCGCGTCGCGAACGCCAGCAAGACGTAGCCCAGCG
CGTCGGCCGCCATGCCCTGCTTCATCCCCGTGGCCCGTTGCTCGCGTTTGCTGGCGGTGTCCCCGGAAGA
AATATATTTGCATGTCTTTAGTTCTATGATGACACAAACCCCGCCCAGCGTCTTGTCATTGGCGAATTCG
AACACGCAGATGCAGTCGGGGCGGCGCGGTCCCAGGTCCACTTCGCATATTAAGGTGACGCGTGTGGCCT
CGAACACCGAGCGACCCTGCAGCGACCCGCTTAACAGCGTCAACAGCGTGCCGCAGATCCCGGGCAATGA
GATATGAAAAAGCCTGAACTCACCGCGACGTCTGTCGAGAAGTTTCTGATCGAAAAGTTCGACAGCGTCT
CCGACCTGATGCAGCTCTCGGAGGGCGAAGAATCTCGTGCTTTCAGCTTCGATGTAGGAGGGCGTGGATA
TGTCCTGCGGGTAAATAGCTGCGCCGATGGTTTCTACAAAGATCGTTATGTTTATCGGCACTTTGCATCG
GCCGCGCTCCCGATTCCGGAAGTGCTTGACATTGGGGAATTCAGCGAGAGCCTGACCTATTGCATCTCCC
GCCGTGCACAGGGTGTCACGTTGCAAGACCTGCCTGAAACCGAACTGCCCGCTGTTCTGCAGCCGGTCGC
GGAGGCCATGGATGCGATCGCTGCGGCCGATCTTAGCCAGACGAGCGGGTTCGGCCCATTCGGACCGCAA
GGAATCGGTCAATACACTACATGGCGTGATTTCATATGCGCGATTGCTGATCCCCATGTGTATCACTGGC
AAACTGTGATGGACGACACCGTCAGTGCGTCCGTCGCGCAGGCTCTCGATGAGCTGATGCTTTGGGCCGA
GGACTGCCCCGAAGTCCGGCACCTCGTGCACGCGGATTTCGGCTCCAACAATGTCCTGACGGACAATGGC
CGCATAACAGCGGTCATTGACTGGAGCGAGGCGATGTTCGGGGATTCCCAATACGAGGTCGCCAACATCT
TCTTCTGGAGGCCGTGGTTGGCTTGTATGGAGCAGCAGACGCGCTACTTCGAGCGGAGGCATCCGGAGCT
TGCAGGATCGCCGCGGCTCCGGGCGTATATGCTCCGCATTGGTCTTGACCAACTCTATCAGAGCTTGGTT
GACGGCAATTTCGATGATGCAGCTTGGGCGCAGGGTCGATGCGACGCAATCGTCCGATCCGGAGCCGGGA
CTGTCGGGCGTACACAAATCGCCCGCAGAAGCGCGGCCGTCTGGACCGATGGCTGTGTAGAAGTACTCGC
CGATAGTGGAAACCGACGCCCCAGCACTCGTCCGAGGGCAAAGGAATAGGGGAGATGGGGGAGGCTAACT
GAAACACGGAAGGAGACAATACCGGAAGGAACCCGCGCTATGACGGCAATAAAAAGACAGAATAAAACGC
ACGGGTGTTGGGTCGTTTGTTCATAAACGCGGGGTTCGGTCCCAGGGCTGGCACTCTGTCGATACCCCAC
CGAGACCCCATTGGGGCCAATACGCCCGCGTTTCTTCCTTTTCCCCACCCCACCCCCCAAGTTCGGGTGA
AGGCCCAGGGCTCGCAGCCAACGTCGGGGCGGCAGGCCCTGCCATAGCCACTGGCCCCGTGGGTTAGGGA
CGGGGTCCCCCATGGGGAATGGTTTATGGTTCGTGGGGGTTATTATTTTGGGCGTTGCGTGGGGTCTGGT
CCACGACTGGACTGAGCAGACAGACCCATGGTTTTTGGATGGCCTGGGCATGGACCGCATGTACTGGCGC
GACACGAACACCGGGCGTCTGTGGCTGCCAAACACCCCCGACCCCCAAAAACCACCGCGCGGATTTCTGG
CGTGCCAAGCTAGTCGACCAATTCTCATGTTTGACAGCTTATCATCGCAGATCCGGGCAACGTTGTTGCA
TTGCTGCAGGCGCAGAACTGGTAGGTATGGAAGATCTATACATTGAATCAATATTGGCAATTAGCCATAT
TAGTCATTGGTTATATAGCATAAATCAATATTGGCTATTGGCCATTGCATACGTTGTATCTATATCATAA
TATGTACATTTATATTGGCTCATGTCCAATATGACCGCCATGTTGACATTGATTATTGACTAGTTATTAA
TAGTAATCAATTACGGGGTCATTAGTTCATAGCCCATATATGGAGTTCCGCGTTACATAACTTACGGTAA
ATGGCCCGCCTGGCTGACCGCCCAACGACCCCCGCCCATTGACGTCAATAATGACGTATGTTCCCATAGT
AACGCCAATAGGGACTTTCCATTGACGTCAATGGGTGGAGTATTTACGGTAAACTGCCCACTTGGCAGTA
CATCAAGTGTATCATATGCCAAGTCCGCCCCCTATTGACGTCAATGACGGTAAATGGCCCGCCTGGCATT
ATGCCCAGTACATGACCTTACGGGACTTTCCTACTTGGCAGTACATCTACGTATTAGTCATCGCTATTAC
CATGGTGATGCGGTTTTGGCAGTACACCAATGGGCGTGGATAGCGGTTTGACTCACGGGGATTTCCAAGT
CTCCACCCCATTGACGTCAATGGGAGTTTGTTTTGGCACCAAAATCAACGGGACTTTCCAAAATGTCGTA
ATAACCCCGCCCCGTTGACGCAAATGGGCGGTAGGCGTGTACGGTGGGAGGTCTATATAAGCAGAGCTCG
TTTAGTGAACCGTCAGATCTCTAGAAGCTGGGTACCAGCT
Features (pLannotate 1.2.2; 19 found; start..end, strand, type, name):
     31..1407    +  CDS            TAPBP: TPSN_HUMAN - Also known as NGS17, TAPA. Experimental evidence at protein level: Swiss-Prot protein existence level 1. Involved in the association of MHC class I with transporter associated with antigen processing (TAP) and in the assembly of MHC class I with peptide (peptide loading). From Homo sapiens (Human).
   1433..1567    -  polyA_signal   SV40 poly(A) signal: SV40 polyadenylation signal
   1590..1672    -  CDS            large T antigen (fragment): large T antigen from SV40 (simian virus 40)
   1675..1715    +  CDS            rop (fragment): Rop protein, which maintains plasmids at low copy number; rop
   2317..4106    -  rep_origin     oriP: Epstein-Barr virus oriP replication origin (Yates et al., 2000)
   4111..4329    -  CDS            gL (fragment): GL_EBVB9 - Experimental evidence at protein level: Swiss-Prot protein existence level 1. The heterodimer glycoprotein H-glycoprotein L is required for the fusion of viral and plasma membranes leading to virus entry into the host cell. Acts as a functional inhibitor of gH and maintains gH in an inhibited form. Upon binding to host integrins, gL dissociates from gH leading to activation of the viral fusion glycoproteins gB and gH. Fusion of EBV with B-lymphocytes requires the additional receptor- binding protein gp42, which forms a complex with gH/gL. The heterodimer gH/gL targets also host EPHA
   4412..6337    -  CDS            EBNA1: Epstein-Barr nuclear antigen 1, also known as EBNA-1 crucial for latent viral infection, and for episomal amplification of vectors containing the oriP origin (Okita et al., 2013)
   6375..6719    -  CDS            BRRF2_EBVB9 (fragment): Protein inferred from homology: Swiss-Prot protein existence level 3. From Epstein-Barr virus (strain B95-8) (HHV-4) (Human herpesvirus 4).
   6722..6745    -  promoter       tet promoter (fragment): E. coli promoter for tetracycline efflux protein gene
   6858..6962    +  promoter       AmpR promoter: bla
   6963..7823    +  CDS            AmpR: β-lactamase; bla; confers resistance to ampicillin, carbenicillin, and related antibiotics
   7994..8582    +  rep_origin     ori: high-copy-number ColE1/pMB1/pBR322/pUC origin of replication
   8772..9116    -  CDS            TcR (fragment): tetracycline efflux protein; tet; confers resistance to tetracycline
   9199..9344    +  promoter       HSV TK promoter: herpes simplex virus thymidine kinase promoter
   9384..10409   +  CDS            HygR: aminoglycoside phosphotransferase from E. coli; aph(4)-Ia; confers resistance to hygromycin
  10474..10522   +  polyA_signal   HSV TK poly(A) signal: herpes simplex virus thymidine kinase polyadenylation signal (Cole and Stacy, 1985)
  10722..10946   +  CDS            gH (fragment): GH_HHV11 - Experimental evidence at protein level: Swiss-Prot protein existence level 1. The heterodimer glycoprotein H-glycoprotein L is required for the fusion of viral and plasma membranes leading to virus entry into the host cell. Following initial binding to host receptor, membrane fusion is mediated by the fusion machinery composed of gB and the heterodimer gH/gL. May also be involved in the fusion between the virion envelope and the outer nuclear membrane during virion morphogenesis. From Human herpesvirus 1 (strain 17) (HHV-1) (Human herpes simplex virus 1).
  11175..11554   +  enhancer       CMV enhancer: human cytomegalovirus immediate early enhancer
  11556..11755   +  promoter       CMV promoter: human cytomegalovirus (CMV) immediate early promoter
