[The description below was written by a language model from this plasmid's Addgene catalogue record and pLannotate feature annotations shown in this document.]
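Description:
pCEP4-FLAG-Tapasin G15L is an 11.8 kb mammalian expression plasmid built on the Invitrogen pCEP4 episomal backbone. In E. coli it is maintained through a high-copy ColE1/pUC-type origin and selected with ampicillin via the bla gene. In mammalian cells, a hygromycin resistance gene flanked by the HSV thymidine kinase promoter and polyadenylation signal allows selection of transfected populations. The backbone also carries the Epstein-Barr virus oriP origin together with the EBNA1 coding sequence. These two elements let the plasmid replicate and persist as an extrachromosomal episome in permissive primate cells rather than requiring integration. Several short annotated fragments (rop, tet promoter and TcR, SV40 large T, and herpesvirus gL, gH and BRRF2 pieces) appear to be non-functional remnants of the sequences from which the backbone was assembled.

The payload is human TAPBP, encoding tapasin, cloned between NheI and XhoI sites downstream of the CMV immediate-early enhancer and promoter and followed by an SV40 polyadenylation signal. Tapasin bridges MHC class I molecules to the TAP peptide transporter and assists peptide loading onto MHC-I. This version carries a G15L substitution and an N-terminal FLAG epitope; the FLAG tag is listed in the catalogue fields but is not separately annotated in the feature table. The stated purpose is mammalian expression of the FLAG-tagged mutant, and the associated study concerns how the tapasin homologue TAPBPR promotes antigen loading on MHC-I. The record does not describe the specific functional effect expected from the G15L change.
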