Addgene plasmid #153482: pCEP4-FLAG-Tapasin G15L
Purpose: Mammalian expression of FLAG-tagged Tapasin G15L
Depositing lab: Erik Procko. Depositing organization: University of Illinois at Urbana-Champaign. Publication: TAPBPR promotes antigen loading on MHC-I molecules using a peptide trap. McShan AC, Devlin CA, Morozov GI, Overall SA, Moschidi D, Akella N, Procko E, Sgourakis NG. Nat Commun. 2021 May 26;12(1):3174. doi: 10.1038/s41467-021-23225-6. PubMed 34039964.
Backbone
  Vector backbone: pCEP4
  Backbone manufacturer: Invitrogen
  Backbone size w/o insert (bp): 10381
  Total vector size (bp): 11800
  Vector type: Mammalian Expression
  Selectable markers: Hygromycin
Growth in bacteria
  Bacterial resistance: Ampicillin, 100 μg/mL
  Growth temperature: 37°C
  Growth strain: DH5alpha
  Copy number: High Copy
Gene/Insert
  Gene/Insert name: TAPBP
  Species: H. sapiens (human)
  Insert size (bp): 1419
  Mutation: G15L
  GenBank ID: NP_003181
  Entrez Gene: TAPBP (a.k.a. MHC1D3, NGS17, TAPA, TPN, TPSN)
  Promoter: CMV
  Tag / fusion protein: FLAG (N terminal on insert)
  Cloning method: Restriction Enzyme; 5′ cloning site NheI (not destroyed); 3′ cloning site XhoI (not destroyed)
  Sequencing primers: 5′ CMV_fwd; 3′ EBV_rev
Terms and licenses: Academic/Nonprofit Terms; Industry Terms: Not Available to Industry
How to cite: pCEP4-FLAG-Tapasin G15L was a gift from Erik Procko (Addgene plasmid # 153482 ; http://n2t.net/addgene:153482 ; RRID:Addgene_153482)
