>Addgene plasmid #153482 | pCEP4-FLAG-Tapasin G15L | addgene partial sequence | sequence record 327967 | Addgene NGS Result
GACATTGATTATTGACTAGTTATTAATAGTAATCAATTACGGGGTCATTAGTTCATAGCCCATATATGGA
GTTCCGCGTTACATAACTTACGGTAAATGGCCCGCCTGGCTGACCGCCCAACGACCCCCGCCCATTGACG
TCAATAATGACGTATGTTCCCATAGTAACGCCAATAGGGACTTTCCATTGACGTCAATGGGTGGAGTATT
TACGGTAAACTGCCCACTTGGCAGTACATCAAGTGTATCATATGCCAAGTCCGCCCCCTATTGACGTCAA
TGACGGTAAATGGCCCGCCTGGCATTATGCCCAGTACATGACCTTACGGGACTTTCCTACTTGGCAGTAC
ATCTACGTATTAGTCATCGCTATTACCATGGTGATGCGGTTTTGGCAGTACACCAATGGGCGTGGATAGC
GGTTTGACTCACGGGGATTTCCAAGTCTCCACCCCATTGACGTCAATGGGAGTTTGTTTTGGCACCAAAA
TCAACGGGACTTTCCAAAATGTCGTAATAACCCCGCCCCGTTGACGCAAATGGGCGGTAGGCGTGTACGG
TGGGAGGTCTATATAAGCAGAGCTCGTTTAGTGAACCGTCAGATCTCTAGAAGCTGGGTACCAGCTGCTA
GCGCCACCATGGCCGTCATGGCGCCCCGAACCCTCGTCCTGCTACTCTCGGGGGCCCTGGCCCTGACCCA
GACCTGGGCGGGCTCCGACTACAAGGACGATGATGACAAGGGAGGATCCGGCCCTGCCGTAATCGAGTGT
TGGTTTGTTGAAGACGCTAGTCTGAAAGGGCTGGCTAAACGGCCAGGCGCACTTCTGTTGCGGCAAGGTC
CGGGAGAACCACCTCCACGACCCGACTTGGACCCTGAATTGTACCTCTCTGTACACGACCCAGCTGGAGC
ACTCCAAGCTGCTTTCCGACGGTACCCAAGAGGTGCTCCAGCACCGCATTGCGAGATGAGTCGGTTCGTT
CCTTTGCCTGCGAGTGCAAAGTGGGCATCAGGTCTGACACCAGCACAAAACTGTCCACGAGCGCTTGATG
GAGCGTGGCTGATGGTTTCCATAAGCTCTCCGGTGCTTTCACTGTCATCACTGCTCAGGCCACAACCTGA
ACCCCAACAAGAACCCGTACTGATAACAATGGCGACGGTAGTCCTTACGGTCCTTACGCATACACCAGCA
CCCAGGGTGCGATTGGGACAAGACGCACTCCTCGACCTTAGCTTTGCGTACATGCCACCAACCTCAGAGG
CGGCTTCCTCTCTTGCACCAGGACCACCACCGTTCGGCCTTGAATGGAGACGACAGCACTTGGGGAAGGG
CCATTTGCTGTTGGCTGCTACCCCAGGGCTGAACGGGCAGATGCCGGCAGCACAAGAGGGAGCCGTAGCT
TTTGCTGCGTGGGATGATGACGAACCATGGGGACCATGGACTGGAAACGGGACTTTCTGGCTGCCAACAG
TACAGCCCTTTCAAGAAGGAACGTATCTGGCCACCATCCATTTGCCTTATCTGCAAGGCCAGGTCACACT
TGAACTCGCTGTCTATAAACCGCCTAAGGTGAGTCTCATGCCCGCAACTTTGGCTAGGGCAGCACCTGGC
GAAGCTCCACCTGAATTGCTCTGTTTGGTATCCCATTTCTACCCCAGTGGTGGCCTTGAAGTGGAATGGG
AACTTAGAGGAGGACCAGGTGGTCGATCTCAGAAAGCTGAAGGGCAGCGATGGCTCTCCGCTCTCAGGCA
CCACTCAGACGGATCTGTATCACTGTCAGGGCATTTGCAGCCACCGCCAGTTACCACCGAGCAGCATGGA
GCTCGGTATGCGTGTCGCATTCACCACCCTAGCCTTCCGGCGTCAGGAAGATCAGCGGAGGTAACACTTG
AGGTCGCTGGGTTGTCCGGACCCAGCTTGGAGGACAGTGTTGGTCTGTTCCTGTCCGCTTTCCTGTTGCT
GGGTCTGTTTAAGGCACTCGGATGGGCAGCAGTTTATCTCAGCACCTGTAAAGACAGCAAGAAAAAGGCA
GAATAGTAACTCGAGGCCGGCAAGGCCGGATCCAGACATGATAAGATACATTGATGAGTTTGGACAAACC
ACAACTAGAATGCAGTGAAAAAAATGCTTTATTTGTGAAATTTGTGATGCTATTGCTTTATTTGTAACCA
TTATAAGCTGCAATAAACAAGTTAACAACAACAATTGCATTCATTTTATGTTTCAGGTTCAGGGGGAGGT
GTGGGAGGTTTTTTAAAGCAAGTAAAACCTCTACAAATGTGGTATGGCTGATTATGATCCGGCTGCCTCG
CGCGTTTCGGTGATGACGGTGAAAACCTCTGACACATGCAGCTCCCGGAGACGGTCACAGCTTGTCTGTA
AGCGGATGCCGGGAGCAGACAAGCCCGTCAGGGCGCGTCAGCGGGTGTTGGCGGGTGTCGGGGCGCAGCC
ATGAGGTCGACTCTAGAGGATCGATCCCCGCCCCGGACGAACTAAACCTGACTACGACATCTCTGCCCCT
TCTTCGCGGGGCAGTGCATGTAATCCCTTCAGTTGGTTGGTACAACTTGCCAACTGGGCCCTGTTCCACA
TGTGACACGGGGGGGGACCAAACACAAAGGGGTTCTCTGACTGTAGTTGACATCCTTATAAATGGATGTG
CACATTTGCCAACACTGAGTGGCTTTCATCCTGGAGCAGACTTTGCAGTCTGTGGACTGCAACACAACAT
TGCCTTTATGTGTAACTCTTGGCTGAAGCTCTTACACCAATGCTGGGGGACATGTACCTCCCAGGGGCCC
AGGAAGACTACGGGAGGCTACACCAACGTCAATCAGAGGGGCCTGTGTAGCTACCGATAAGCGGACCCTC
AAGAGGGCATTAGCAATAGTGTTTATAAGGCCCCCTTGTTAACCCTAAACGGGTAGCATATGCTTCCCGG
GTAGTAGTATATACTATCCAGACTAACCCTAATTCAATAGCATATGTTACCCAACGGGAAGCATATGCTA
TCGAATTAGGGTTAGTAAAAGGGTCCTAAGGAACAGCGATATCTCCCACCCCATGAGCTGTCACGGTTTT
ATTTACATGGGGTCAGGATTCCACGAGGGTAGTGAACCATTTTAGTCACAAGGGCAGTGGCTGAAGATCA
AGGAGCGGGCAGTGAACTCTCCTGAATCTTCGCCTGCTTCTTCATTCTCCTTCGTTTAGCTAATAGAATA
ACTGCTGAGTTGTGAACAGTAAGGTGTATGTGAGGTGCTCGAAAACAAGGTTTCAGGTGACGCCCCCAGA
ATAAAATTTGGACGGGGGGTTCAGTGGTGGCATTGTGCTATGACACCAATATAACCCTCACAAACCCCTT
GGGCAATAAATACTAGTGTAGGAATGAAACATTCTGAATATCTTTAACAATAGAAATCCATGGGGTGGGG
ACAAGCCGTAAAGACTGGATGTCCATCTCACACGAATTTATGGCTATGGGCAACACATAATCCTAGTGCA
ATATGATACTGGGGTTATTAAGATGTGTCCCAGGCAGGGACCAAGACAGGTGAACCATGTTGTTACACTC
TATTTGTAACAAGGGGAAAGAGAGTGGACGCCGACAGCAGCGGACTCCACTGGTTGTCTCTAACACCCCC
GAAAATTAAACGGGGCTCCACGCCAATGGGGCCCATAAACAAAGACAAGTGGCCACTCTTTTTTTTGAAA
TTGTGGAGTGGGGGCACGCGTCAGCCCCCACACGCCGCCCTGCGGTTTTGGACTGTAAAATAAGGGTGTA
ATAACTTGGCTGATTGTAACCCCGCTAACCACTGCGGTCAAACCACTTGCCCACAAAACCACTAATGGCA
CCCCGGGGAATACCTGCATAAGTAGGTGGGCGGGCCAAGATAGGGGCGCGATTGCTGCGATCTGGAGGAC
AAATTACACACACTTGCGCCTGAGCGCCAAGCACAGGGTTGTTGGTCCTCATATTCACGAGGTCGCTGAG
AGCACGGTGGGCTAATGTTGCCATGGGTAGCATATACTACCCAAATATCTGGATAGCATATGCTATCCTA
ATCTATATCTGGGTAGCATAGGCTATCCTAATCTATATCTGGGTAGCATATGCTATCCTAATCTATATCT
GGGTAGTATATGCTATCCTAATYTATATCTGGGTAGYATAKGCTATCCTAATTTATATCTGGGTAGCATA
GGCTATCCTAATCTATATCTGGGTAGCATATGCTATCCTAATCTATATCTGGGTAGTATATGCTATCCTA
ATCTGTATCCGGGTAGCATATGCTATCCTCATGCATATACAGTCAGCATATGATACCCAGTAGTAGAGTG
GGAGTGCTATCCTTTGCATATGCCGCCACCTCCCAAGGGGGCGTGAATTTTCGCTGCTTGTCCTTTTCCT
GCTGGTTGCTCCCATTCTTAGGTGAATTTAAGGAGGCCAGGCTAAAGCCGTCGCATGTCTGATTGCTCAC
CAGGTAAATGTCGCTAATGTTTTCCAACGCGAGAAGGTGTTGAGCGCGGAGCTGAGTGACGTGACAACAT
GGGTATGCCCAATTGCCCCATGTTGGGAGGACGAAAATGGTGACAAGACAGATGGCCAGAAATACACCAA
CAGCACGCATGATGTCTACTGGGGATTTATTCTTTAGTGCGGGGGAATACACGGCTTTTAATACGATTGA
GGGCGTCTCCTAACAAGTTACATCACTCCTGCCCTTCCTCACCCTCATCTCCATCACCTCCTTCATCTCC
GTCATCTCCGTCATCACCCTCCGCGGCAGCCCCTTCCACCATAGGTGGAAACCAGGGAGGCAAATCTACT
CCATCGTCAAAGCTGCACACAGTCACCCTGATATTGCAGGTAGGAGCGGGCTTTGTCATAACAAGGTCCT
TAATCGCATCCTTCAAAACCTCAGCAAATATATGAGTTTGTAAAAAGACCATGAAATAACAGACAATGGA
CTCCCTTAGCGGGCCAGGTTGTGGGCCGGGTCCAGGGGCCATTCCAAAGGGGAGACGACTCAATGGTGTA
AGACGACATTGTGGAATAGCAAGGGCAGTTCCTCGCCTTAGGTTGTAAAGGGAGGTCTTACTACCTCCAT
ATACGAACACACCGGCGACCCAAGTTCCTTCGTCGGTAGTCCTTTCTACGTGACTCCTAGCCAGGAGAGC
TCTTAAACCTTCTGCAATGTTCTCAAATTTCGGGTTGGAACCTCCTTGACCACGATGCTTTCCAAACCAC
CCTCCTTTTTTGCGCCTGCCTCCATCACCCTGACCCCGGGGTCCAGTGCTTGGGCCTTCTCCTGGGTCAT
CTGCGGGGCCCTGCTCTATCGCTCCCGGGGGCACGTCAGGCTCACCATCTGGGCCACCTTCTTGGTGGTA
TTCAAAATAATCGGCTTCCCCTACAGGGTGGAAAAATGGCCTTCTACCTGGAGGGGGCCTGCGCGGTGGA
GACCCGGATGATGATGACTGACTACTGGGACTCCTGGGCCTCTTTTCTCCACGTCCACGACCTCTCCCCC
TGGCTCTTTCACGACTTCCCCCCCTGGCTCTTTCACGTCCTCTACCCCGGCGGCCTCCACTACCTCCTCG
ACCCCGGCCTCCACTACCTCCTCGACCCCGGCCTCCACTGCCTCCTCGACCCCGGCCTCCACCTCCTGCT
CCTGCCNNNCCTCCTGCTCCTGCNNCNCCTCCTGCTCCTGCCCCTCCCGCTCCTGCTCCTGCTCCTGTTC
CACCGTGGGTCCCTTTGCAGCCAATGCAACTTGGACGTTTTTGGGGTCTCCGGACACCATCTCTATGTCT
TGGCCCTGATCCTGAGCCGCCCGGGGCTCCTGGTCTTCCGCCTCCTCGTCCTCGTCCTCTTCCCCGTCCT
CGTCCATGGTTATCACCCCCTCTTCTTTGAGGTCCACTGCCGCCGGAGCCTTCTGGTCCAGATGTGTCTC
CCTTCTCTCCTAGGCCATTTCCAGGTCCTGTACCTGGCCCCTCGTCAGACATGATTCACACTAAAAGAGA
TCAATAGACATCTTTATTAGACGACGCTCAGTGAATACAGGGAGTGCAGACTCCTGCCCCCTCCAACAGC
CCCCCCACCCTCATCCCCTTCATGGTCGCTGTCAGACAGATCCAGGTCTGAAAATTCCCCATCCTCCGAA
CCATCCTCGTCCTCATCACCAATTACTCGCAGCCCGGAAAACTCCCGCTGAACATCCTCAAGATTTGCGT
CCTGAGCCTCAAGCCAGGCCTCAAATTCCTCGTCCCCCTTTTTGCTGGACGGTAGGGATGGGGATTCTCG
GGACCCCTCCTCTTCCTCTTCAAGGTCACCAGACAGAGATGCTACTGGGGCAACGGAAGAAAAGCTGGGT
GCGGCCTGTGAGGATCAGCTTATCGATGATAAGCTGTCAAACATGAGAATTCTTGAAGACGAAAGGGCCT
CGTGATACGCCTATTTTTATAGGTTAATGTCATGATAATAATGGTTTCTTAGACGTCAGGTGGCACTTTT
CGGGGAAATGTGCGCGGAACCCCTATTTGTTTATTTTTCTAAATACATTCAAATATGTATCCGCTCATGA
GACAATAACCCTGATAAATGCTTCAATAATATTGAAAAAGGAAGAGTATGAGTATTCAACATTTCCGTGT
CGCCCTTATTCCCTTTTTTGCGGCATTTTGCCTTCCTGTTTTTGCTCACCCAGAAACGCTGGTGAAAGTA
AAAGATGCTGAAGATCAGTTGGGTGCACGAGTGGGTTACATCGAACTGGATCTCAACAGCGGTAAGATCC
TTGAGAGTTTTCGCCCCGAAGAACGTTTTCCAATGATGAGCACTTTTAAAGTTCTGCTATGTGGCGCGGT
ATTATCCCGTGTTGACGCCGGGCAAGAGCAACTCGGTCGCCGCATACACTATTCTCAGAATGACTTGGTT
GAGTACTCACCAGTCACAGAAAAGCATCTTACGGATGGCATGACAGTAAGAGAATTATGCAGTGCTGCCA
TAACCATGAGTGATAACACTGCGGCCAACTTACTTCTGACAACGATCGGAGGACCGAAGGAGCTAACCGC
TTTTTTGCACAACATGGGGGATCATGTAACTCGCCTTGATCGTTGGGAACCGGAGCTGAATGAAGCCATA
CCAAACGACGAGCGTGACACCACGATGCCTGCAGCAATGGCAACAACGTTGCGCAAACTATTAACTGGCG
AACTACTTACTCTAGCTTCCCGGCAACAATTAATAGACTGGATGGAGGCGGATAAAGTTGCAGGACCACT
TCTGCGCTCGGCCCTTCCGGCTGGCTGGTTTATTGCTGATAAATCTGGAGCCGGTGAGCGTGGGTCTCGC
GGTATCATTGCAGCACTGGGGCCAGATGGTAAGCCCTCCCGTATCGTAGTTATCTACACGACGGGGAGTC
AGGCAACTATGGATGAACGAAATAGACAGATCGCTGAGATAGGTGCCTCACTGATTAAGCATTGGTAACT
GTCAGACCAAGTTTACTCATATATACTTTAGATTGATTTAAAACTTCATTTTTAATTTAAAAGGATCTAG
GTGAAGATCCTTTTTGATAATCTCATGACCAAAATCCCTTAACGTGAGTTTTCGTTCCACTGAGCGTCAG
ACCCCGTAGAAAAGATCAAAGGATCTTCTTGAGATCCTTTTTTTCTGCGCGTAATCTGCTGCTTGCAAAC
AAAAAAACCACCGCTACCAGCGGTGGTTTGTTTGCCGGATCAAGAGCTACCAACTCTTTTTCCGAAGGTA
ACTGGCTTCAGCAGAGCGCAGATACCAAATACTGTCCTTCTAGTGTAGCCGTAGTTAGGCCACCACTTCA
AGAACTCTGTAGCACCGCCTACATACCTCGCTCTGCTAATCCTGTTACCAGTGGCTGCTGCCAGTGGCGA
TAAGTCGTGTCTTACCGGGTTGGACTCAAGACGATAGTTACCGGATAAGGCGCAGCGGTCGGGCTGAACG
GGGGGTTCGTGCACACAGCCCAGCTTGGAGCGAACGACCTACACCGAACTGAGATACCTACAGCGTGAGC
TATGAGAAAGCGCCACGCTTCCCGAAGGGAGAAAGGCGGACAGGTATCCGGTAAGCGGCAGGGTCGGAAC
AGGAGAGCGCACGAGGGAGCTTCCAGGGGGAAACGCCTGGTATCTTTATAGTCCTGTCGGGTTTCGCCAC
CTCTGACTTGAGCGTCGATTTTTGTGATGCTCGTCAGGGGGGCGGAGCCTATGGAAAAACGCCAGCAACG
CGGCCTTTTTACGGTTCCTGGCCTTTTGCTGGCCTTGAAGCTGTCCCTGATGGTCGTCATCTACCTGCCT
GGACAGCATGGCCTGCAACGCGGGCATCCCGATGCCGCCGGAAGCGAGAAGAATCATAATGGGGAAGGCC
ATCCAGCCTCGCGTCGCGAACGCCAGCAAGACGTAGCCCAGCGCGTCGGCCCCGAGATGCGCCGCGTGCG
GCTGCTGGAGATGGCGGACGCGATGGATATGTTCTGCCAAGGGTTGGTTTGCGCATTCACAGTTCTCCGC
AAGAATTGATTGGCTCCAATTCTTGGAGTGGTGAATCCGTTAGCGAGGTGCCGCCCTGCTTCATCCCCGT
GGCCCGTTGCTCGCGTTTGCTGGCGGTGTCCCCGGAAGAAATATATTTGCATGTCTTTAGTTCTATGATG
ACACAAACCCCGCCCAGCGTCTTGTCATTGGCGAATTCGAACACGCAGATGCAGTCGGGGCGGCGCGGTC
CGAGGTCCACTTCGCATATTAAGGTGACGCGTGTGGCCTCGAACACCGAGCGACCCTGCAGCGACCCGCT
TAACAGCGTCAACAGCGTGCCGCAGATCCCGGGGGGCAATGAGATATGAAAAAGCCTGAACTCACCGCGA
CGTCTGTCGAGAAGTTTCTGATCGAAAAGTTCGACAGCGTCTCCGACCTGATGCAGCTCTCGGAGGGCGA
AGAATCTCGTGCTTTCAGCTTCGATGTAGGAGGGCGTGGATATGTCCTGCGGGTAAATAGCTGCGCCGAT
GGTTTCTACAAAGATCGTTATGTTTATCGGCACTTTGCATCGGCCGCGCTCCCGATTCCGGAAGTGCTTG
ACATTGGGGAATTCAGCGAGAGCCTGACCTATTGCATCTCCCGCCGTGCACAGGGTGTCACGTTGCAAGA
CCTGCCTGAAACCGAACTGCCCGCTGTTCTGCAGCCGGTCGCGGAGGCCATGGATGCGATCGCTGCGGCC
GATCTTAGCCAGACGAGCGGGTTCGGCCCATTCGGACCGCAAGGAATCGGTCAATACACTACATGGCGTG
ATTTCATATGCGCGATTGCTGATCCCCATGTGTATCACTGGCAAACTGTGATGGACGACACCGTCAGTGC
GTCCGTCGCGCAGGCTCTCGATGAGCTGATGCTTTGGGCCGAGGACTGCCCCGAAGTCCGGCACCTCGTG
CACGCGGATTTCGGCTCCAACAATGTCCTGACGGACAATGGCCGCATAACAGCGGTCATTGACTGGAGCG
AGGCGATGTTCGGGGATTCCCAATACGAGGTCGCCAACATCTTCTTCTGGAGGCCGTGGTTGGCTTGTAT
GGAGCAGCAGACGCGCTACTTCGAGCGGAGGCATCCGGAGCTTGCAGGATCGCCGCGGCTCCGGGCGTAT
ATGCTCCGCATTGGTCTTGACCAACTCTATCAGAGCTTGGTTGACGGCAATTTCGATGATGCAGCTTGGG
CGCAGGGTCGATGCGACGCAATCGTCCGATCCGGAGCCGGGACTGTCGGGCGTACACAAATCGCCCGCAG
AAGCGCGGCCGTCTGGACCGATGGCTGTGTAGAAGTACTCGCCGATAGTGGAAACCGACGCCCCAGCACT
CGTCCGGATCGGGAGATGGGGGAGGCTAACTGAAACACGGAAGGAGACAATACCGGAAGGAACCCGCGCT
ATGACGGCAATAAAAAGACAGAATAAAACGCACGGGTGTTGGGTCGTTTGTTCATAAACGCGGGGTTCGG
TCCCAGGGCTGGCACTCTGTCGATACCCCACCGAGACCCCATTGGGGCCAATACGCCCGCGTTTCTTCCT
TTTCCCCACCCCACCCCCCAAGTTCGGGTGAAGGCCCAGGGCTCGCAGCCAACGTCGGGGCGGCAGGCCC
TGCCATAGCCACTGGCCCCGTGGGTTAGGGACGGGGTCCCCCATGGGGAATGGTTTATGGTTCGTGGGGG
TTATTATTTTGGGCGTTGCGTGGGGTCAGGTCCACGACTGGACTGAGCAGACAGACCCATGGTTTTTGGA
TGGCCTGGGCATGGACCGCATGTACTGGCGCGACACGAACACCGGGCGTCTGTGGCTGCCAAACACCCCC
GACCCCCAAAAACCACCGCGCGGATTTCTGGCGTGCCAAGCTAGTCGACCAATTCTCATGTTTGACAGCT
TATCATCGCAGATCCGGGCAACGTTGTTGCCATTGCTGCAGGCGCAGAACTGGTAGGTATGGAAGATCTA
TACATTGAATCAATATTGGCAATTAGCCATATTAGTCATTGGTTATATAGCATAAATCAATATTGGCTAT
TGGCCATTGCATACGTTGTATCTATATCATAATATGTACATTTATATTGGCTCATGTCCAATATGACCGC
CATGTT
